>Addgene plasmid #218710 | AAV-SYN-NLS-SaCas9-NLS-3xHA-bGHpA-U6-BsaI-sgRNA | addgene full sequence | sequence record 433357 | Addgene NGS Result
CCTGCAGGCAGCTGCGCGCTCGCTCGCTCACTGAGGCCGCCCGGGCGTCGGGCGACCTTTGGTCGCCCGG
CCTCAGTGAGCGAGCGAGCGCGCAGAGAGGGAGTGGCCAACTCCATCACTAGGGGTTCCTGCGGCCTCTA
GACTCTAGCTGCAGAGGGACCTGCGTATGAGTGCAAGTGGGTTTTAGGACCAGGATGAGGCGGGGTGGGG
GTGCCTACCTGACGACCGACCCCGACCCACTGGACAAGCACCCAACCCCCATTCCCCAAATTGCGCATCC
CCTATCAGAGAGGGGGAGGGGAAACAGGATGCGGCGAGGCGCGTGCGCACTGCCAGCTTCAGCACCGCGG
ACAGTGCCTTCGCCCCCGCCTGGCGGCGCGCGCCACCGCCGCCTCAGCACTGAAGGCGCGCTGACGTCAC
TCGCCGGTCCCCCGCAAACTCCCCTTCCCGGCCACCTTGGTCGCGTCCGCGCCGCCGCCGGCCCAGCCGG
ACCGCACCACGCGAGGCGCGAGATAGGGGGGCACGGGCGCGACCATCTGCGCTGCGGCGCCGGCGACTCA
GCGCTGCCTCAGTCTGCGGTGGGCAGCGGAGGAGTCGTGTCGTGCCTGAGAGCGCAGTCGAATTCAAGCT
GCTAGCAAGGATCCACCGGTGCCACCATGGCCCCAAAGAAGAAGCGGAAGGTCGGTATCCACGGAGTCCC
AGCAGCCAAGCGGAACTACATCCTGGGCCTGGACATCGGCATCACCAGCGTGGGCTACGGCATCATCGAC
TACGAGACACGGGACGTGATCGATGCCGGCGTGCGGCTGTTCAAAGAGGCCAACGTGGAAAACAACGAGG
GCAGGCGGAGCAAGAGAGGCGCCAGAAGGCTGAAGCGGCGGAGGCGGCATAGAATCCAGAGAGTGAAGAA
GCTGCTGTTCGACTACAACCTGCTGACCGACCACAGCGAGCTGAGCGGCATCAACCCCTACGAGGCCAGA
GTGAAGGGCCTGAGCCAGAAGCTGAGCGAGGAAGAGTTCTCTGCCGCCCTGCTGCACCTGGCCAAGAGAA
GAGGCGTGCACAACGTGAACGAGGTGGAAGAGGACACCGGCAACGAGCTGTCCACCAAAGAGCAGATCAG
CCGGAACAGCAAGGCCCTGGAAGAGAAATACGTGGCCGAACTGCAGCTGGAACGGCTGAAGAAAGACGGC
GAAGTGCGGGGCAGCATCAACAGATTCAAGACCAGCGACTACGTGAAAGAAGCCAAACAGCTGCTGAAGG
TGCAGAAGGCCTACCACCAGCTGGACCAGAGCTTCATCGACACCTACATCGACCTGCTGGAAACCCGGCG
GACCTACTATGAGGGACCTGGCGAGGGCAGCCCCTTCGGCTGGAAGGACATCAAAGAATGGTACGAGATG
CTGATGGGCCACTGCACCTACTTCCCCGAGGAACTGCGGAGCGTGAAGTACGCCTACAACGCCGACCTGT
ACAACGCCCTGAACGACCTGAACAATCTCGTGATCACCAGGGACGAGAACGAGAAGCTGGAATATTACGA
GAAGTTCCAGATCATCGAGAACGTGTTCAAGCAGAAGAAGAAGCCCACCCTGAAGCAGATCGCCAAAGAA
ATCCTCGTGAACGAAGAGGATATTAAGGGCTACAGAGTGACCAGCACCGGCAAGCCCGAGTTCACCAACC
TGAAGGTGTACCACGACATCAAGGACATTACCGCCCGGAAAGAGATTATTGAGAACGCCGAGCTGCTGGA
TCAGATTGCCAAGATCCTGACCATCTACCAGAGCAGCGAGGACATCCAGGAAGAACTGACCAATCTGAAC
TCCGAGCTGACCCAGGAAGAGATCGAGCAGATCTCTAATCTGAAGGGCTATACCGGCACCCACAACCTGA
GCCTGAAGGCCATCAACCTGATCCTGGACGAGCTGTGGCACACCAACGACAACCAGATCGCTATCTTCAA
CCGGCTGAAGCTGGTGCCCAAGAAGGTGGACCTGTCCCAGCAGAAAGAGATCCCCACCACCCTGGTGGAC
GACTTCATCCTGAGCCCCGTCGTGAAGAGAAGCTTCATCCAGAGCATCAAAGTGATCAACGCCATCATCA
AGAAGTACGGCCTGCCCAACGACATCATTATCGAGCTGGCCCGCGAGAAGAACTCCAAGGACGCCCAGAA
AATGATCAACGAGATGCAGAAGCGGAACCGGCAGACCAACGAGCGGATCGAGGAAATCATCCGGACCACC
GGCAAAGAGAACGCCAAGTACCTGATCGAGAAGATCAAGCTGCACGACATGCAGGAAGGCAAGTGCCTGT
ACAGCCTGGAAGCCATCCCTCTGGAAGATCTGCTGAACAACCCCTTCAACTATGAGGTGGACCACATCAT
CCCCAGAAGCGTGTCCTTCGACAACAGCTTCAACAACAAGGTGCTCGTGAAGCAGGAAGAAAACAGCAAG
AAGGGCAACCGGACCCCATTCCAGTACCTGAGCAGCAGCGACAGCAAGATCAGCTACGAAACCTTCAAGA
AGCACATCCTGAATCTGGCCAAGGGCAAGGGCAGAATCAGCAAGACCAAGAAAGAGTATCTGCTGGAAGA
ACGGGACATCAACAGGTTCTCCGTGCAGAAAGACTTCATCAACCGGAACCTGGTGGATACCAGATACGCC
ACCAGAGGCCTGATGAACCTGCTGCGGAGCTACTTCAGAGTGAACAACCTGGACGTGAAAGTGAAGTCCA
TCAATGGCGGCTTCACCAGCTTTCTGCGGCGGAAGTGGAAGTTTAAGAAAGAGCGGAACAAGGGGTACAA
GCACCACGCCGAGGACGCCCTGATCATTGCCAACGCCGATTTCATCTTCAAAGAGTGGAAGAAACTGGAC
AAGGCCAAAAAAGTGATGGAAAACCAGATGTTCGAGGAAAAGCAGGCCGAGAGCATGCCCGAGATCGAAA
CCGAGCAGGAGTACAAAGAGATCTTCATCACCCCCCACCAGATCAAGCACATTAAGGACTTCAAGGACTA
CAAGTACAGCCACCGGGTGGACAAGAAGCCTAATAGAGAGCTGATTAACGACACCCTGTACTCCACCCGG
AAGGACGACAAGGGCAACACCCTGATCGTGAACAATCTGAACGGCCTGTACGACAAGGACAATGACAAGC
TGAAAAAGCTGATCAACAAGAGCCCCGAAAAGCTGCTGATGTACCACCACGACCCCCAGACCTACCAGAA
ACTGAAGCTGATTATGGAACAGTACGGCGACGAGAAGAATCCCCTGTACAAGTACTACGAGGAAACCGGG
AACTACCTGACCAAGTACTCCAAAAAGGACAACGGCCCCGTGATCAAGAAGATTAAGTATTACGGCAACA
AACTGAACGCCCATCTGGACATCACCGACGACTACCCCAACAGCAGAAACAAGGTCGTGAAGCTGTCCCT
GAAGCCCTACAGATTCGACGTGTACCTGGACAATGGCGTGTACAAGTTCGTGACCGTGAAGAATCTGGAT
GTGATCAAAAAAGAAAACTACTACGAAGTGAATAGCAAGTGCTATGAGGAAGCTAAGAAGCTGAAGAAGA
TCAGCAACCAGGCCGAGTTTATCGCCTCCTTCTACAACAACGATCTGATCAAGATCAACGGCGAGCTGTA
TAGAGTGATCGGCGTGAACAACGACCTGCTGAACCGGATCGAAGTGAACATGATCGACATCACCTACCGC
GAGTACCTGGAAAACATGAACGACAAGAGGCCCCCCAGGATCATTAAGACAATCGCCTCCAAGACCCAGA
GCATTAAGAAGTACAGCACAGACATTCTGGGCAACCTGTATGAAGTGAAATCTAAGAAGCACCCTCAGAT
CATCAAAAAGGGCAAAAGGCCGGCGGCCACGAAAAAGGCCGGCCAGGCAAAAAAGAAAAAGGGATCCTAC
CCATACGATGTTCCAGATTACGCTTACCCATACGATGTTCCAGATTACGCTTACCCATACGATGTTCCAG
ATTACGCTTAAGAATTCCTAGAGCTCGCTGATCAGCCTCGACTGTGCCTTCTAGTTGCCAGCCATCTGTT
GTTTGCCCCTCCCCCGTGCCTTCCTTGACCCTGGAAGGTGCCACTCCCACTGTCCTTTCCTAATAAAATG
AGGAAATTGCATCGCATTGTCTGAGTAGGTGTCATTCTATTCTGGGGGGTGGGGTGGGGCAGGACAGCAA
GGGGGAGGATTGGGAAGAGAATAGCAGGCATGCTGGGGAGGTACCGAGGGCCTATTTCCCATGATTCCTT
CATATTTGCATATACGATACAAGGCTGTTAGAGAGATAATTGGAATTAATTTGACTGTAAACACAAAGAT
ATTAGTACAAAATACGTGACGTAGAAAGTAATAATTTCTTGGGTAGTTTGCAGTTTTAAAATTATGTTTT
AAAATGGACTATCATATGCTTACCGTAACTTGAAAGTATTTCGATTTCTTGGCTTTATATATCTTGTGGA
AAGGACGAAACACCGGAGACCACGGCAGGTCTCAGTTTTAGTACTCTGGAAACAGAATCTACTAAAACAA
GGCAAAATGCCGTGTTTATCTCGTCAACTTGTTGGCGAGATTTTTGCGGCCGCAGGAACCCCTAGTGATG
GAGTTGGCCACTCCCTCTCTGCGCGCTCGCTCGCTCACTGAGGCCGGGCGACCAAAGGTCGCCCGACGCC
CGGGCTTTGCCCGGGCGGCCTCAGTGAGCGAGCGAGCGCGCAGCTGCCTGCAGGGGCGCCTGATGCGGTA
TTTTCTCCTTACGCATCTGTGCGGTATTTCACACCGCATA
[95 nt withheld, positions 4801-4895]
T
[46 nt withheld, positions 4897-4942]
C
[141 nt withheld, positions 4944-5084]
CCTTTGACGTTGGAGTCCACGTTCTTT
[37 nt withheld, positions 5112-5148]
ACTCTATCTCGGGCTATTCTTTTGATTTATAAGGGATTTTGCCGATTTCGGTCTATTGGTTAAAAAATGA
GCTGATTTAACAAAAATTTAACGCGAATTTTAACAAAATATTAACGTTTACAATTTTATGGTGCACTCTC
AGTACAATCTGCTCTGATGCCGCATAGTTAAGCCAGCCCCGACACCCGCCAACACCCGCTGACGCGCCCT
GACGGGCTTGTCTGCTCCCGGCATCCGCTTACAGACAAGCTGTGACCGTCTCCGGGAGCTGCATGTGTCA
GAGGTTTTCACCGTCATCACCGAAACGCGCGAGACGAAAGGGCCTCGTGATACGCCTATTTTTATAGGTT
AATGTCATGATAATAATGGTTTCTTAGACGTCAGGTGGCACTTTTCGGGGAAATGTGCGCGGAACCCCTA
TTTGTTTATTTTTCTAAATACATTCAAATATGTATCCGCTCATGAGACAATAACCCTGATAAATGCTTCA
ATAATATTGAAAAAGGAAGAGTATGAGTATTCAACATTTCCGTGTCGCCCTTATTCCCTTTTTTGCGGCA
TTTTGCCTTCCTGTTTTTGCTCACCCAGAAACGCTGGTGAAAGTAAAAGATGCTGAAGATCAGTTGGGTG
CACGAGTGGGTTACATCGAACTGGATCTCAACAGCGGTAAGATCCTTGAGAGTTTTCGCCCCGAAGAACG
TTTTCCAATGATGAGCACTTTTAAAGTTCTGCTATGTGGCGCGGTATTATCCCGTATTGACGCCGGGCAA
GAGCAACTCGGTCGCCGCATACACTATTCTCAGAATGACTTGGTTGAGTACTCACCAGTCACAGAAAAGC
ATCTTACGGATGGCATGACAGTAAGAGAATTATGCAGTGCTGCCATAACCATGAGTGATAACACTGCGGC
CAACTTACTTCTGACAACGATCGGAGGACCGAAGGAGCTAACCGCTTTTTTGCACAACATGGGGGATCAT
GTAACTCGCCTTGATCGTTGGGAACCGGAGCTGAATGAAGCCATACCAAACGACGAGCGTGACACCACGA
TGCCTGTAGCAATGGCAACAACGTTGCGCAAACTATTAACTGGCGAACTACTTACTCTAGCTTCCCGGCA
ACAATTAATAGACTGGATGGAGGCGGATAAAGTTGCAGGACCACTTCTGCGCTCGGCCCTTCCGGCTGGC
TGGTTTATTGCTGATAAATCTGGAGCCGGTGAGCGTGGAAGCCGCGGTATCATTGCAGCACTGGGGCCAG
ATGGTAAGCCCTCCCGTATCGTAGTTATCTACACGACGGGGAGTCAGGCAACTATGGATGAACGAAATAG
ACAGATCGCTGAGATAGGTGCCTCACTGATTAAGCATTGGTAACTGTCAGACCAAGTTTACTCATATATA
CTTTAGATTGATTTAAAACTTCATTTTTAATTTAAAAGGATCTAGGTGAAGATCCTTTTTGATAATCTCA
TGACCAAAATCCCTTAACGTGAGTTTTCGTTCCACTGAGCGTCAGACCCCGTAGAAAAGATCAAAGGATC
TTCTTGAGATCCTTTTTTTCTGCGCGTAATCTGCTGCTTGCAAACAAAAAAACCACCGCTACCAGCGGTG
GTTTGTTTGCCGGATCAAGAGCTACCAACTCTTTTTCCGAAGGTAACTGGCTTCAGCAGAGCGCAGATAC
CAAATACTGTTCTTCTAGTGTAGCCGTAGTTAGGCCACCACTTCAAGAACTCTGTAGCACCGCCTACATA
CCTCGCTCTGCTAATCCTGTTACCAGTGGCTGCTGCCAGTGGCGATAAGTCGTGTCTTACCGGGTTGGAC
TCAAGACGATAGTTACCGGATAAGGCGCAGCGGTCGGGCTGAACGGGGGGTTCGTGCACACAGCCCAGCT
TGGAGCGAACGACCTACACCGAACTGAGATACCTACAGCGTGAGCTATGAGAAAGCGCCACGCTTCCCGA
AGGGAGAAAGGCGGACAGGTATCCGGTAAGCGGCAGGGTCGGAACAGGAGAGCGCACGAGGGAGCTTCCA
GGGGGAAACGCCTGGTATCTTTATAGTCCTGTCGGGTTTCGCCACCTCTGACTTGAGCGTCGATTTTTGT
GATGCTCGTCAGGGGGGCGGAGCCTATGGAAAAACGCCAGCAACGCGGCCTTTTTACGGTTCCTGGCCTT
TTGCTGGCCTTTTGCTCACATGT
Features (pLannotate 1.2.2; 19 found; start..end, strand, type, name):
     12..39      +  repeat_region  AAV2 ITR (fragment): inverted terminal repeat of adeno-associated virus serotype 2 inverted
     68..95      +  repeat_region  AAV2 ITR (fragment): inverted terminal repeat of adeno-associated virus serotype 2 inverted
    170..617     +  promoter       hSyn promoter: human synapsin I promoter; confers neuron-specific expression (Kügler et al., 2003)
    708..3863    +  CDS            cas9: CAS9_STAAU - Experimental evidence at protein level: Swiss-Prot protein existence level 1. CRISPR (clustered regularly interspaced short palindromic repeat) is an adaptive immune system that provides protection against mobile genetic elements (viruses, transposable elements and conjugative plasmids). CRISPR clusters contain spacers, sequences complementary to antecedent mobile elements, and target invading nucleic acids. CRISPR clusters are transcribed and processed into CRISPR RNA (crRNA). In type II CRISPR systems correct processing of pre-crRNA requires a trans- encoded small RNA (tracrRNA)
   3864..3911    +  CDS            nucleoplasmin NLS: bipartite nuclear localization signal from nucleoplasmin
   3918..3934    +  CDS            3xHA (fragment): three tandem HA epitope tags
   3945..3961    +  CDS            3xHA (fragment): three tandem HA epitope tags
   3972..4000    +  CDS            3xHA (fragment): three tandem HA epitope tags
   4032..4143    +  polyA_signal   bGH poly(A) signal: bovine growth hormone polyadenylation signal
   4246..4486    +  promoter       U6 promoter: RNA polymerase III promoter for human U6 snRNA
   4515..4590    +  misc_RNA       Sa gRNA scaffold: guide RNA scaffold for the Staphylococcus aureus CRISPR/Cas9 system
   4604..4744    +  repeat_region  AAV2 ITR: inverted terminal repeat of adeno-associated virus serotype 2 inverted
   4749..4800    -  misc_feature   bom (fragment): basis of mobility region from pBR322
   4819..5274    +  rep_origin     f1 ori (sequence partly withheld): f1 bacteriophage origin of replication; arrow indicates direction of (+) strand synthesis
   5275..5324    -  misc_feature   bom (fragment): basis of mobility region from pBR322
   5426..5461    -  CDS            rop (fragment): Rop protein, which maintains plasmids at low copy number; rop
   5556..5660    +  promoter       AmpR promoter: bla
   5661..6521    +  CDS            AmpR: β-lactamase; bla; confers resistance to ampicillin, carbenicillin, and related antibiotics
   6692..7280    +  rep_origin     ori: high-copy-number ColE1/pMB1/pBR322/pUC origin of replication
