[The description below was written by a language model from this plasmid's Addgene catalogue record and pLannotate feature annotations shown in this document.]
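Description:
AAV-SYN-NLS-SaCas9-NLS-3xHA-bGHpA-U6-BsaI-sgRNA is a single-vector AAV transfer plasmid for CRISPR genome editing in neurons. It is derived from an existing all-in-one SaCas9 AAV plasmid in which the original CMV promoter was replaced, between the AgeI and XbaI sites, with the human synapsin I promoter. In bacteria it is maintained at high copy from a ColE1/pUC-type origin with ampicillin selection through β-lactamase. The backbone also carries an f1 phage origin, and the annotation picks up small remnants of pBR322 bom and rop sequences. The full sequenced record is about 7.3 kb.

The payload lies between AAV2 inverted terminal repeats, which allow the cassette to be packaged into recombinant AAV particles. The right-hand ITR is annotated in full, whereas only short fragments of the left-hand ITR were detected. The synapsin promoter drives a humanized Staphylococcus aureus Cas9 coding sequence carrying an N-terminal NLS, a C-terminal nucleoplasmin bipartite NLS for nuclear import, and a 3xHA epitope tag for detection. Transcription terminates at a bovine growth hormone polyadenylation signal. Downstream, a human U6 RNA polymerase III promoter is followed by the SaCas9 chimeric guide RNA scaffold. As the name indicates, BsaI sites between them serve as the cloning position for a user-supplied spacer, so the plasmid as deposited carries no targeting sequence. The compact size of SaCas9 lets nuclease and guide fit within one AAV genome. According to the depositor, the synapsin promoter gives strong, neuron-specific expression, which makes the construct suited to AAV-mediated gene editing in neurons.
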