Addgene plasmid #218710: AAV-SYN-NLS-SaCas9-NLS-3xHA-bGHpA-U6-BsaI-sgRNA
Purpose: AAV vector plasmid expressing Cas9 from Staphylococcus aureus (SaCas9) under the human synapsin (SYN) promoter and its sgRNA under the U6 promoter
Depositing lab: Bart Nieuwenhuis. Depositing organization: University of Cambridge.
Backbone
  Vector backbone: Addgene plasmid #61591
  Modifications to backbone: The CMV promoter has been substituted with the human synapsin (SYN) promoter between the AgeI and XbaI restriction enzyme digestion sites.
  Vector type: Mammalian Expression, AAV, CRISPR
Growth in bacteria
  Bacterial resistance: Ampicillin, 100 μg/mL
  Growth temperature: 37°C
  Growth strain: NEB Stable
  Copy number: High Copy
Gene/Insert 1
  Gene/Insert name: hSaCas9 (alt name: hSauCas9)
  Species: Staphylococcus aureus
  Insert size (bp): 3345
  GenBank ID: CCK74173.1
  Tag / fusion protein: NLS (N terminal on backbone); NLS (C terminal on insert); 3xHA (C terminal on insert)
Gene/Insert 2
  Gene/Insert name: Chimeric guide for SaCas9
  Species: Staphylococcus aureus
  Insert size (bp): 101
Terms and licenses: Academic/Nonprofit Terms; Industry Terms: Not Available to Industry
Depositor comments: This plasmid incorporates the synapsin promoter for neuron-specific and strong expression (DOI: 10.1038/s41434-020-0169-1 and 10.1038/s41434-022-00380-z). Further details on sgRNA cloning into this vector are available on the Addgene page of plasmid #61591.
How to cite: AAV-SYN-NLS-SaCas9-NLS-3xHA-bGHpA-U6-BsaI-sgRNA was a gift from Bart Nieuwenhuis (Addgene plasmid # 218710 ; http://n2t.net/addgene:218710 ; RRID:Addgene_218710)
